Addgene plasmid #145727: pGBW-m4046866
Purpose: Bacterial Expression plasmid for SARS-CoV-2 E (envelope)
Depositing lab: Ginkgo Bioworks & Benjie Chen.
Backbone
  Vector backbone: ori-013 - marker | cmR
  Backbone size w/o insert (bp): 1462
  Vector type: Bacterial Expression
Growth in bacteria
  Bacterial resistance: Chloramphenicol, 25 μg/mL
  Growth temperature: 30°C
  Growth strain: DH5alpha
  Copy number: High Copy
Gene/Insert
  Gene/Insert name: SARS-CoV-2 E (envelope) (alt names: envelope protein; E protein)
  Species: Escherichia coli str. K-12 substr. MG1655; Severe acute respiratory syndrome coronavirus 2
  Insert size (bp): 221
  Mutation: Escherichia coli recode 1
  Entrez Gene: E (a.k.a. GU280_gp04)
  Promoter: Promoter | pT7 ; Operator | lacO ; RBS | T7_rbs ; Start Codon | ATG
  Tag / fusion protein: Cleavable TEV;Myc (C terminal on backbone)
  Cloning method: Unknown
Resource information
  A portion of this plasmid was derived from a plasmid made by: GinkgoBioworks
Depositor comments: NCBI Reference Sequence: YP_009724392.1
How to cite: pGBW-m4046866 was a gift from Ginkgo Bioworks & Benjie Chen (Addgene plasmid # 145727)
