[The description below was written by a language model from this plasmid's Addgene catalogue record and pLannotate feature annotations shown in this document.]
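Description:
pGBW-m4046866 is a compact bacterial expression plasmid of about 2 kb that carries the SARS-CoV-2 envelope (E) protein coding sequence, recoded for Escherichia coli codon usage ("E. coli recode 1"). The minimal synthetic backbone consists of little more than a high-copy ColE1/pUC-type origin of replication and a chloramphenicol acetyltransferase (cat) gene driven by its own promoter, so the plasmid is maintained in E. coli under chloramphenicol selection. A lambda t0 terminator lies downstream of the cat gene.

The expression cassette follows the familiar T7lac layout. A bacteriophage T7 promoter is immediately followed by a lac operator, then the efficient ribosome binding site from T7 gene 10 and the E open reading frame. Transcription therefore needs a host that supplies T7 RNA polymerase. It is held off by lac repressor bound to the operator until lactose or IPTG is added. No lacI gene is annotated on the plasmid, so the repressor would have to come from the host strain. The catalogue entry lists a C-terminal TEV-cleavable Myc tag provided by the backbone, which would allow immunodetection or capture of the protein and later removal of the tag. The automated feature table does not annotate these elements separately, nor does it show a terminator directly after the E coding sequence.

The E protein is a small viroporin that forms pentameric ion-conducting pores in membranes and contributes to virus assembly and morphogenesis. The construct is intended for inducible production of recombinant E protein in E. coli, for example for biochemical, structural or antibody-related work. The record gives no purpose beyond bacterial expression.
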