Features (pLannotate 1.2.2; 8 found; start..end, strand, type, name):
     20..38      +  promoter       T7 promoter: promoter for bacteriophage T7 RNA polymerase
     39..63      +  protein_bind   lac operator: The lac repressor binds to the lac operator to inhibit transcription in E. coli. This inhibition can be relieved by adding lactose or isopropyl-β-D-thiogalactopyranoside (IPTG). lac repressor encoded by lacI
     78..100     +  RBS            RBS: efficient ribosome binding site from bacteriophage T7 gene 10 (Olins and Rangwala, 1989)
    108..332     +  CDS            E: VEMP_SARS2 - Experimental evidence at protein level: Swiss-Prot protein existence level 1. Plays a central role in virus morphogenesis and assembly. Acts as a viroporin and self-assembles in host membranes forming pentameric protein-lipid pores that allow ion transport. Also plays a role in the induction of apoptosis (By similarity). Regulates the localization of S protein at cis-Golgi, the place of virus budding (PubMed:33229438). May act by slowing down the cell secretory pathway (PubMed:33229438). May interfere with tight-junction stability by interacting with host MPP5. This would result i
    500..1088    +  rep_origin     ori: high-copy-number ColE1/pMB1/pBR322/pUC origin of replication
   1096..1193    +  promoter       cat promoter: promoter of the E. coli cat gene encoding chloramphenicol acetyltransferase
   1194..1850    +  CDS            cat: CAT_ECOLX - Experimental evidence at protein level: Swiss-Prot protein existence level 1. This enzyme is an effector of chloramphenicol resistance in bacteria. From Escherichia coli. This protein is used as a marker in many commonly used cloning vectors, such as pACYC184.
   1924..1958    +  terminator     lambda t0 terminator: minimal transcription terminator from phage lambda (Scholtissek and Grosse, 1987)
>Addgene plasmid #145727 | pGBW-m4046866 | depositor full sequence | sequence record 287904 | Full Sequence
GATCTCGATCCCGCGAAATTAATACGACTCACTATAGGGGAATTGTGAGCGGATAACAATTCCCCTCTAG
AAATAATTTTGTTTAACTTTAAGAAGGAGACTCTTCTATGTATAGTTTTGTATCAGAGGAAACGGGGACA
CTTATTGTCAATAGCGTGTTGCTGTTCCTAGCTTTCGTTGTTTTTCTGCTCGTGACCTTAGCGATCCTGA
CTGCCTTGCGTCTGTGTGCATACTGCTGCAACATCGTTAACGTATCCCTGGTAAAGCCGTCTTTCTACGT
GTATTCGCGCGTTAAAAACCTCAACAGCTCTAGGGTTCCCGACCTGCTTGTTGAGAACCTGTACTTTCAA
AGCGAGCAGAAGCTTATTTCCGAAGAAGATCTCTAACCGGCTTATCGGTCAGTTTCACCTGATTTACGTA
AAAACCCGCTTCGGCGGGTTTTTGCTTTTGGAGGGGCAGAAAGATGAATGACTGTCCACGACGCTATACC
CAAAAGAAATTGAGATCCTTTTTTTCTGCGCGTAATCTGCTGCTTGCAAACAAAAAAACCACCGCTACCA
GCGGTGGTTTGTTTGCCGGATCAAGAGCTACCAACTCTTTTTCCGAAGGTAACTGGCTTCAGCAGAGCGC
AGATACCAAATACTGTTCTTCTAGTGTAGCCGTAGTTAGGCCACCACTTCAAGAACTCTGTAGCACCGCC
TACATACCTCGCTCTGCTAATCCTGTTACCAGTGGCTGCTGCCAGTGGCGATAAGTCGTGTCTTACCGGG
TTGGACTCAAGACGATAGTTACCGGATAAGGCGCAGCGGTCGGGCTGAACGGGGGGTTCGTGCACACAGC
CCAGCTTGGAGCGAACGACCTACACCGAACTGAGATACCTACAGCGTGAGCTATGAGAAAGCGCCACGCT
TCCCGAAGGGAGAAAGGCGGACAGGTATCCGGTAAGCGGCAGGGTCGGAACAGGAGAGCGCACGAGGGAG
CTTCCAGGGGGAAACGCCTGGTATCTTTATAGTCCTGTCGGGTTTCGCCACCTCTGACTTGAGCGTCGAT
TTTTGTGATGCTCGTCAGGGGGGCGGAGCCTATGGAAATTGATCGGGCACGTAAGAGGTTCCAACTTTCA
CCATAATGAAATAAGATCACTACCGGGCGTATTTTTTGAGTTATCGAGATTTTCAGGAGCTAAGGAAGCT
AAAATGGAGAAAAAAATCACTGGATATACCACCGTTGATATATCCCAATGGCATCGTAAAGAACATTTTG
AGGCATTTCAGTCAGTTGCTCAATGTACCTATAACCAGACCGTTCAGCTGGATATTACGGCCTTTTTAAA
GACCGTAAAGAAAAATAAGCACAAGTTTTATCCGGCCTTTATTCACATTCTTGCCCGCCTGATGAATGCT
CATCCGGAATTTCGTATGGCAATGAAAGACGGTGAGCTGGTGATATGGGATAGTGTTCACCCTTGTTACA
CCGTTTTCCATGAGCAAACTGAAACGTTTTCATCGCTCTGGAGTGAATACCACGACGATTTCCGGCAGTT
TCTACACATATATTCGCAAGATGTGGCGTGTTACGGTGAAAACCTGGCCTATTTCCCTAAAGGGTTTATT
GAGAATATGTTTTTCGTTTCAGCCAATCCCTGGGTGAGTTTCACCAGTTTTGATTTAAACGTGGCCAATA
TGGACAACTTCTTCGCCCCCGTTTTCACCATGGGCAAATATTATACGCAAGGCGACAAGGTGCTGATGCC
GCTGGCGATTCAGGTTCATCATGCCGTTTGTGATGGCTTCCATGTCGGCAGAATGCTTAATGAATTACAA
CAGTACTGCGATGAGTGGCAGGGCGGGGCGTAATTTGATATCGAGCTCGCTTGGACTCCTGTTGATAGAT
CCAGTAATGACCTCAGAACTCCATCTGGATTTGTTCAGAACGCTCGGTTGCCGCCGGGCGTTTTTTATTG
GT
